Addgene plasmid #104241: pHH0103 TCERG1 WW domain #3
Purpose: Bacterial expression of WW domain #3 from TCERG1
Depositing lab: Sachdev Sidhu & Marius Sudol. Depositing organization: National University of Singapore.
Backbone
  Vector backbone: pHH0103
  Vector type: Bacterial Expression
Growth in bacteria
  Bacterial resistance: Ampicillin, 100 μg/mL
  Growth temperature: 37°C
  Growth strain: DH5alpha
  Copy number: Unknown
Gene/Insert
  Gene/Insert name: TCERG1 WW domain #3
  Species: H. sapiens (human)
  Insert size (bp): 183
  Mutation: codon optimized for expression in bacteria
  Entrez Gene: TCERG1 (a.k.a. CA150, TAF2S, Urn1)
  Promoter: tac
  Tag / fusion protein: GST (N terminal on backbone)
  Cloning method: Restriction Enzyme; 5′ cloning site SfiI (unknown if destroyed); 3′ cloning site NotI (unknown if destroyed)
  Sequencing primers: 5′ pGEX-5'
Terms and licenses: Academic/Nonprofit Terms; Industry Terms: Not Available to Industry
Depositor comments: Amino acid sequence: Linker - ENLYFQGRRASV(gagctc) and WW domain - TAPIPGTPWCVVWTGDERVFFYNPTTRLSMWDRPDDLIG
How to cite: pHH0103 TCERG1 WW domain #3 was a gift from Sachdev Sidhu & Marius Sudol (Addgene plasmid # 104241 ; http://n2t.net/addgene:104241 ; RRID:Addgene_104241)
