[The description below was written by a language model from this plasmid's Addgene catalogue record and pLannotate feature annotations shown in this document.]
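Description:
pHH0103 TCERG1 WW domain #3 is a 6,888-nt bacterial expression plasmid that produces the third WW domain of human TCERG1 (also known as CA150 or TAF2S), a transcription elongation regulator, as a GST fusion protein in E. coli. The 183-bp insert was codon optimized for bacterial expression and cloned between SfiI and NotI sites in the pHH0103 backbone. Transcription is driven by the strong hybrid tac promoter, followed by a lac operator. The plasmid carries its own lacI gene under the lacIq promoter, so expression is repressed until it is induced with IPTG. The annotated reading frame begins with a 6xHis tag, followed by Schistosoma japonicum glutathione S-transferase and then the TCERG1 fragment. This gives two affinity handles at the N-terminus, although the catalogue entry lists only GST. According to the depositor comments, a linker separates GST from the WW domain. Its motif resembles a TEV protease recognition site, which may allow the tags to be removed, though the record does not state this.

Downstream of the insert lie a phage fd terminator and two fragments of M13 gene III. These, together with partial tetracycline resistance and rop sequences, appear to be remnants of a phagemid ancestry and are not functional parts of the expression cassette. The plasmid replicates from a ColE1/pMB1-type origin with a bom site and is selected with ampicillin through the bla gene. An f1 origin is also present, which could support single-stranded DNA production with helper phage. The stated purpose is bacterial expression of this isolated WW domain. The purified fusion would be suited to binding or specificity studies of WW domain–ligand interactions, but the record does not describe specific applications.
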