Features (pLannotate 1.2.2; 21 found; start..end, strand, type, name):
      1..29      +  promoter       tac promoter: strong E. coli promoter; hybrid between the trp and lac UV5 promoters
     37..53      +  protein_bind   lac operator: The lac repressor binds to the lac operator to inhibit transcription in E. coli. This inhibition can be relieved by adding lactose or isopropyl-β-D-thiogalactopyranoside (IPTG). lac repressor encoded by lacI
    138..155     +  CDS            6xHis: 6xHis affinity tag
    171..824     +  CDS            GST26_SCHJA: Experimental evidence at protein level: Swiss-Prot protein existence level 1. GST isoenzymes appear to play a central role in the parasite detoxification system. Other functions are also suspected including a role in increasing the solubility of haematin in the parasite gut. From Schistosoma japonicum (Blood fluke).
    948..1064    +  CDS            TCERG1 (fragment): TCRG1_HUMAN - Also known as CA150, TAF2S. Experimental evidence at protein level: Swiss-Prot protein existence level 1. Transcription factor that binds RNA polymerase II and inhibits the elongation of transcripts from target promoters. Regulates transcription elongation in a TATA box-dependent manner. Necessary for TAT-dependent activation of the human immunodeficiency virus type 1 (HIV-1) promoter. From Homo sapiens (Human).
   1083..1130    +  terminator     fd terminator (sequence withheld): central terminator from bacteriophage fd (Otsuka and Kunisawa, 1982)
   1135..1347    +  CDS            M13 gene III (fragment) (sequence partly withheld): pIII; III; minor coat protein
   1362..1832    +  CDS            M13 gene III (fragment) (sequence partly withheld): pIII; III; minor coat protein
   1854..1924    +  CDS            TcR (fragment): tetracycline efflux protein; tet; confers resistance to tetracycline
   2166..2546    -  CDS            YPB1_ECOLX: Protein predicted: Swiss-Prot protein existence level 4. From Escherichia coli.
   2563..2714    +  CDS            rop (fragment): Rop protein, which maintains plasmids at low copy number; rop
   2750..3178    -  rep_origin     f1 ori (sequence partly withheld): f1 bacteriophage origin of replication; arrow indicates direction of (+) strand synthesis
   3187..3226    +  CDS            rop (fragment): Rop protein, which maintains plasmids at low copy number; rop
   3328..3468    +  misc_feature   bom: basis of mobility region from pBR322
   3654..4241    -  rep_origin     ori: high-copy-number ColE1/pMB1/pBR322/pUC origin of replication
   4412..5272    -  CDS            AmpR: β-lactamase; bla; confers resistance to ampicillin, carbenicillin, and related antibiotics
   5273..5377    -  promoter       AmpR promoter: bla
   5486..5563    +  promoter       lacIq promoter: lacI (mutant); In the lacIq allele, a single base change in the promoter boosts expression of the lacI gene about 10-fold.
   5564..6646    +  CDS            lacI: lac repressor; lacI; The lac repressor binds to the lac operator to inhibit transcription in E. coli. This inhibition can be relieved by adding lactose or isopropyl-β-D-thiogalactopyranoside (IPTG).
   6659..6680    +  protein_bind   CAP binding site: CAP binding activates transcription in the presence of cAMP. E. coli catabolite activator protein
   6699..6716    +  promoter       tet promoter (fragment): E. coli promoter for tetracycline efflux protein gene
>Addgene plasmid #104241 | pHH0103 TCERG1 WW domain #3 | addgene full sequence | sequence record 204382 | Addgene NGS Result
TTGACAATTAATCATCGGCTCGTATAATGTGTGGAATTGTGAGCGGATAACAATTTCACACAGGAAACAG
CCAGTCCGTTTAGGTGTTTTCACGAGCACTTCACCAACAAGGACCATAGATTATGAAAATCGAAGAACAC
CATCACCATCACCATTCCAGCGGTAAGCTTATGTCCCCTATACTAGGTTATTGGAAAATTAAGGGCCTTG
TGCAACCCACTCGACTTCTTTTGGAATATCTTGAAGAAAAATATGAAGAGCATTTGTATGAGCGCGATGA
AGGTGATAAATGGCGAAACAAAAAGTTTGAATTGGGTTTGGAGTTTCCCAATCTTCCTTATTATATTGAT
GGTGATGTTAAATTAACACAGTCTATGGCCATCATACGTTATATAGCTGACAAGCACAACATGTTGGGTG
GTTGTCCAAAAGAGCGTGCAGAGATTTCAATGCTTGAAGGAGCGGTTTTGGATATTAGATACGGTGTTTC
GAGAATTGCATATAGTAAAGACTTTGAAACTCTCAAAGTTGATTTTCTTAGCAAGCTACCTGAAATGCTG
AAAATGTTCGAAGATCGTTTATGTCATAAAACATATTTAAATGGTGATCATGTAACCCATCCTGACTTCA
TGTTGTATGACGCTCTTGATGTTGTTTTATACATGGACCCAATGTGCCTGGATGCGTTCCCAAAATTAGT
TTGTTTTAAAAAACGTATTGAAGCTATCCCACAAATTGATAAGTACTTGAAATCCAGCAAGTATATAGCA
TGGCCTTTGCAGGGCTGGCAAGCCACGTTTGGTGGTGGCGACCATCCTCCAAAATCGGATCTGGAAGTTC
TGTTCCAGGGGCCCCTGTCCAGCGGTCTGGTTCCGCGTGGTTCCGGTACCGCGGCCCAGCCGGCCGAAAA
TCTGTACTTCCAAGGTCGTCGTGCCTCTGTGGAGCTCACCGCACCGATCCCGGGCACCCCGTGGTGTGTT
GTGTGGACCGGCGATGAACGTGTCTTCTTCTATAATCCGACGACCCGTCTGAGTATGTGGGATCGTCCGG
ATGACCTGATTGGCTAGGCGGCCGCATA
[142 nt withheld, positions 1079-1220]
C
[98 nt withheld, positions 1222-1319]
AGTTTGTACTGGTGACGAAACTCAGTGTCTAGCTAGAGTGGC
[149 nt withheld, positions 1362-1510]
T
[41 nt withheld, positions 1512-1552]
T
[62 nt withheld, positions 1554-1615]
A
[35 nt withheld, positions 1617-1651]
CCTCCCTCAATCGGTTGAATGTCGCCCTTTTGTCTTTGGCGCTGGTAAACCATATGAA
[86 nt withheld, positions 1710-1795]
T
[54 nt withheld, positions 1797-1850]
CTAGCGCCGCCCTATACCTTGTCTGCCTCCCCGCGTTGCGTCGCGGTGCATGGAGCCGGGCCACCTCGAC
CTGAATGGAAGCCGGCGGCACCTCGCTAACGGATTCACCACTCCAAGAATTGGAGCCAATCAATTCTTGC
GGAGAACTGTGAATGCGCAAACCAACCCTTGGCAGAACATATCCATCGCGTCCGCCATCTCCAGCAGCCG
CACGCGGCGCATCTCGGGCAGCGTTGGGTCCTGGCCACGGGTGCGCATGATCGTGCTCCTGTCGTTGAGG
ACCCGGCTAGGCTGGCGGGGTTGCCTTACTGGTTAGCAGAATGAATCACCGATACGCGAGCGAACGTGAA
GCGACTGCTGCTGCAAAACGTCTGCGACCTGAGCAACAACATGAATGGTCTTCGGTTTCCGTGTTTCGTA
AAGTCTGGAAACGCGGAAGTCAGCGCCCTGCACCATTATGTTCCGGATCTGCATCGCAGGATGCTGCTGG
CTACCCTGTGGAACACCTACATCTGTATTAACGAAGCGCTGGCATTGACCCTGAGTGATTTTTCTCTGGT
CCCGCCGCATCCATACCGCCAGTTGTTTACCCTCACAACGTTCCAGTAACCGGGCATGTTCATCATCAGT
AACCCGTATCGTGAGCATCCTCTCTCGTTTCATCGGTATCATTACCCCCATGAACAGAAATCCCCCTTAC
ACGGAGGCATCAGTGACCAAACAGGAAAAAACCGCCCTTAACATGGCCCGCTTTATCAGAAGCCAGACAT
TAACGCTTCTGGAGAAACTCAACGAGCTGGACGCGGATGAACAGGCAGACATCTGTGAATCGCTTCACGA
CCACGCTGATGAGCTTTACCGCAGGATCCGCGAAATTGTAAGCGTTAATATTTTGTTAAAATTCGCGTTA
AATTTTTGTTAAATCAGCTCATTTTTTAACCAATAGGCCGAAATCGGCAAAATCCCTTATAAATCAAAAG
AATAGACCGAGATAGGGT
[37 nt withheld, positions 2849-2885]
AAAGAACGTGGACTCCAACGTCAAAGG
[49 nt withheld, positions 2913-2961]
T
[91 nt withheld, positions 2963-3053]
G
[124 nt withheld, positions 3055-3178]
CGCGGATCCTGCCTCGCGCGTTTCGGTGATGACGGTGAAAACCTCTGACACATGCAGCTCCCGGAGACGG
TCACAGCTTGTCTGTAAGCGGATGCCGGGAGCAGACAAGCCCGTCAGGGCGCGTCAGCGGGTGTTGGCGG
GTGTCGGGGCGCAGCCATGACCCAGTCACGTAGCGATAGCGGAGTGTATACTGGCTTAACTATGCGGCAT
CAGAGCAGATTGTACTGAGAGTGCACCATATGCGGTGTGAAATACCGCACAGATGCGTAAGGAGAAAATA
CCGCATCAGGCGCTCTTCCGCTTCCTCGCTCACTGACTCGCTGCGCTCGGTCGTTCGGCTGCGGCGAGCG
GTATCAGCTCACTCAAAGGCGGTAATACGGTTATCCACAGAATCAGGGGATAACGCAGGAAAGAACATGT
GAGCAAAAGGCCAGCAAAAGGCCAGGAACCGTAAAAAGGCCGCGTTGCTGGCGTTTTTCCATAGGCTCCG
CCCCCCTGACGAGCATCACAAAAATCGACGCTCAAGTCAGAGGTGGCGAAACCCGACAGGACTATAAAGA
TACCAGGGTTTCCCCCTGGAAGCTCCCTCGTGCGCTCTCCTGTTCCGACCCTGCCGCTTACCGGATACCT
GTCCGCCTTTCTCCCTTCGGGAAGCGTGGCGCTTTCTCATAGCTCACGCTGTAGGTATCTCAGTTCGGTG
TAGGTCGTTCGCTCCAAGCTGGGCTGTGTGCACGAACCCCCCGTTCAGCCCGACCGCTGCGCCTTATCCG
GTAACTATCGTCTTGAGTCCAACCCGGTAAGACACGACTTATCGCCACTGGCAGCAGCCACTGGTAACAG
GATTAGCAGAGCGAGGTATGTAGGCGGTGCTACAGAGTTCTTGAAGTGGTGGCCTAACTACGGCTACACT
AGAAGGACAGTATTTGGTATCTGCGCTCTGCTGAAGCCAGTTACCTTCGGAAAAAGAGTTGGTAGCTCTT
GATCCGGCAAACAAACCACCGCTGGTAGCGGTGGTTTTTTTGTTTGCAAGCAGCAGATTACGCGCAGAAA
AAAAGGATCTCAAGAAGATCCTTTGATCTTTTCTACGGGGTCTGACGCTCAGTGGAACGAAAACTCACGT
TAAGGGATTTTGGTCATGAGATTATCAAAAAGGATCTTCACCTAGATCCTTTTAAATTAAAAATGAAGTT
TTAAATCAATCTAAAGTATATATGAGTAAACTTGGTCTGACAGTTACCAATGCTTAATCAGTGAGGCACC
TATCTCAGCGATCTGTCTATTTCGTTCATCCATAGTTGCCTGACTCCCCGTCGTGTAGATAACTACGATA
CGGGAGGGCTTACCATCTGGCCCCAGTGCTGCAATGATACCGCGAGACCCACGCTCACCGGCTCCAGATT
TATCAGCAATAAACCAGCCAGCCGGAAGGGCCGAGCGCAGAAGTGGTCCTGCAACTTTATCCGCCTCCAT
CCAGTCTATTAATTGTTGCCGGGAAGCTAGAGTAAGTAGTTCGCCAGTTAATAGTTTGCGCAACGTTGTT
GCCATTGCTGCAGGCATCGTGGTGTCACGCTCGTCGTTTGGTATGGCTTCATTCAGCTCCGGTTCCCAAC
GATCAAGGCGAGTTACATGATCCCCCATGTTGTGCAAAAAAGCGGTTAGCTCCTTCGGTCCTCCGATCGT
TGTCAGAAGTAAGTTGGCCGCAGTGTTATCACTCATGGTTATGGCAGCACTGCATAATTCTCTTACTGTC
ATGCCATCCGTAAGATGCTTTTCTGTGACTGGTGAGTACTCAACCAAGTCATTCTGAGAATAGTGTATGC
GGCGACCGAGTTGCTCTTGCCCGGCGTCAACACGGGATAATACCGCGCCACATAGCAGAACTTTAAAAGT
GCTCATCATTGGAAAACGTTCTTCGGGGCGAAAACTCTCAAGGATCTTACCGCTGTTGAGATCCAGTTCG
ATGTAACCCACTCGTGCACCCAACTGATCTTCAGCATCTTTTACTTTCACCAGCGTTTCTGGGTGAGCAA
AAACAGGAAGGCAAAATGCCGCAAAAAAGGGAATAAGGGCGACACGGAAATGTTGAATACTCATACTCTT
CCTTTTTCAATATTATTGAAGCATTTATCAGGGTTATTGTCTCATGAGCGGATACATATTTGAATGTATT
TAGAAAAATAAACAAATAGGGGTTCCGCGCACATTTCCCCGAAAAGTGCCACCTGACGTCTAAGAAACCA
TTATTATCATGACATTAACCTATAAAAATAGGCGTATCACGAGGCCCTTTCGTCTTCAAGAATTCCCGAC
ACCATCGAATGGTGCAAAACCTTTCGCGGTATGGCATGATAGCGCCCGGAAGAGAGTCAATTCAGGGTGG
TGAATGTGAAACCAGTAACGTTATACGATGTCGCAGAGTATGCCGGTGTCTCTTATCAGACCGTTTCCCG
CGTGGTGAACCAGGCCAGCCACGTTTCTGCGAAAACGCGGGAAAAAGTGGAAGCGGCGATGGCGGAGCTG
AATTACATTCCCAACCGCGTGGCACAACAACTGGCGGGCAAACAGTCGTTGCTGATTGGCGTTGCCACCT
CCAGTCTGGCCCTGCACGCGCCGTCGCAAATTGTCGCGGCGATTAAATCTCGCGCCGATCAACTGGGTGC
CAGCGTGGTGGTGTCGATGGTAGAACGAAGCGGCGTCGAAGCCTGTAAAGCGGCGGTGCACAATCTTCTC
GCGCAACGCGTCAGTGGGCTGATCATTAACTATCCGCTGGATGACCAGGATGCCATTGCTGTGGAAGCTG
CCTGCACTAATGTTCCGGCGTTATTTCTTGATGTCTCTGACCAGACACCCATCAACAGTATTATTTTCTC
CCATGAAGACGGTACGCGACTGGGCGTGGAGCATCTGGTCGCATTGGGTCACCAGCAAATCGCGCTGTTA
GCGGGCCCATTAAGTTCTGTCTCGGCGCGTCTGCGTCTGGCTGGCTGGCATAAATATCTCACTCGCAATC
AAATTCAGCCGATAGCGGAACGGGAAGGCGACTGGAGTGCCATGTCCGGTTTTCAACAAACCATGCAAAT
GCTGAATGAGGGCATCGTTCCCACTGCGATGCTGGTTGCCAACGATCAGATGGCGCTGGGCGCAATGCGC
GCCATTACCGAGTCCGGGCTGCGCGTTGGTGCGGATATCTCGGTAGTGGGATACGACGATACCGAAGACA
GCTCATGTTATATCCCGCCGTTAACCACCATCAAACAGGATTTTCGCCTGCTGGGGCAAACCAGCGTGGA
CCGCTTGCTGCAACTCTCTCAGGGCCAGGCGGTGAAGGGCAATCAGCTGTTGCCCGTCTCACTGGTGAAA
AGAAAAACCACCCTGGCGCCCAATACGCAAACCGCCTCTCCCCGCGCGTTGGCCGATTCATTAATGCAGC
TGGCACGACAGGTTTCCCGACTGGAAAGCGGGCAGTGAGCGCAACGCAATTAATGTAAGTTAGCTCACTC
ATTAGGCACAATTCTCATGTTTGACAGCTTATCATCGACTGCACGGTGCACCAATGCTTCTGGCGTCAGG
CAGCCATCGGAAGCTGTGGTATGGCTGTGCAGGTCGTAAATCACTGCATAATTCGTGTCGCTCAAGGCGC
ACTCCCGTTCTGGATAATGTTTTTTGCGCCGACATCATAACGGTTCTGGCAAATATTCTGAAATGAGCTG
