>Addgene plasmid #104241 | pHH0103 TCERG1 WW domain #3 | depositor partial sequence | sequence record 197393 | WW domain with linker
GGCCCAGCCGGCCGAAAATCTGTACTTCCAAGGTCGTCGTGCCTCTGTGGAGCTCACCGCACCGATCCCG
GGCACCCCGTGGTGTGTTGTGTGGACCGGCGATGAACGTGTCTTCTTCTATAATCCGACGACCCGTCTGA
GTATGTGGGATCGTCCGGATGACCTGATTGGCTAGGCGGCCGC
